>Addgene plasmid #226617 | FUS LC noYQ_noYT | addgene full sequence | sequence record 450267 | Addgene NGS Result
[2 nt withheld, positions 1-2]
A
[49 nt withheld, positions 4-52]
CCTTTGACGTTGGAGTCCACGTTCTTT
[37 nt withheld, positions 80-116]
ACCCTATCTCGGTCTATTCTTTTGATTTATAAGGGATTTTGCCGATTTCGGCCTATTGGTTAAAAAATGA
GCTGATTTAACAAAAATTTAACGCGAATTTTAACAAAATATTAACGCTTACAATTTAGGTGGCACTTTTC
GGGGAAATGTGCGCGGAACCCCTATTTGTTTATTTTTCTAAATACATTCAAATATGTATCCGCTCATGAA
TTAATTCTTAGAAAAACTCATCGAGCATCAAATGAAACTGCAATTTATTCATATCAGGATTATCAATACC
ATATTTTTGAAAAAGCCGTTTCTGTAATGAAGGAGAAAACTCACCGAGGCAGTTCCATAGGATGGCAAGA
TCCTGGTATCGGTCTGCGATTCCGACTCGTCCAACATCAATACAACCTATTAATTTCCCCTCGTCAAAAA
TAAGGTTATCAAGTGAGAAATCACCATGAGTGACGACTGAATCCGGTGAGAATGGCAAAAGTTTATGCAT
TTCTTTCCAGACTTGTTCAACAGGCCAGCCATTACGCTCGTCATCAAAATCACTCGCATCAACCAAACCG
TTATTCATTCGTGATTGCGCCTGAGCGAGACGAAATACGCGATCGCTGTTAAAAGGACAATTACAAACAG
GAATCGAATGCAACCGGCGCAGGAACACTGCCAGCGCATCAACAATATTTTCACCTGAATCAGGATATTC
TTCTAATACCTGGAATGCTGTTTTCCCGGGGATCGCAGTGGTGAGTAACCATGCATCATCAGGAGTACGG
ATAAAATGCTTGATGGTCGGAAGAGGCATAAATTCCGTCAGCCAGTTTAGTCTGACCATCTCATCTGTAA
CATCATTGGCAACGCTACCTTTGCCATGTTTCAGAAACAACTCTGGCGCATCGGGCTTCCCATACAATCG
ATAGATTGTCGCACCTGATTGCCCGACATTATCGCGAGCCCATTTATACCCATATAAATCAGCATCCATG
TTGGAATTTAATCGCGGCCTAGAGCAAGACGTTTCCCGTTGAATATGGCTCATAACACCCCTTGTATTAC
TGTTTATGTAAGCAGACAGTTTTATTGTTCATGACCAAAATCCCTTAACGTGAGTTTTCGTTCCACTGAG
CGTCAGACCCCGTAGAAAAGATCAAAGGATCTTCTTGAGATCCTTTTTTTCTGCGCGTAATCTGCTGCTT
GCAAACAAAAAAACCACCGCTACCAGCGGTGGTTTGTTTGCCGGATCAAGAGCTACCAACTCTTTTTCCG
AAGGTAACTGGCTTCAGCAGAGCGCAGATACCAAATACTGTCCTTCTAGTGTAGCCGTAGTTAGGCCACC
ACTTCAAGAACTCTGTAGCACCGCCTACATACCTCGCTCTGCTAATCCTGTTACCAGTGGCTGCTGCCAG
TGGCGATAAGTCGTGTCTTACCGGGTTGGACTCAAGACGATAGTTACCGGATAAGGCGCAGCGGTCGGGC
TGAACGGGGGGTTCGTGCACACAGCCCAGCTTGGAGCGAACGACCTACACCGAACTGAGATACCTACAGC
GTGAGCTATGAGAAAGCGCCACGCTTCCCGAAGGGAGAAAGGCGGACAGGTATCCGGTAAGCGGCAGGGT
CGGAACAGGAGAGCGCACGAGGGAGCTTCCAGGGGGAAACGCCTGGTATCTTTATAGTCCTGTCGGGTTT
CGCCACCTCTGACTTGAGCGTCGATTTTTGTGATGCTCGTCAGGGGGGCGGAGCCTATGGAAAAACGCCA
GCAACGCGGCCTTTTTACGGTTCCTGGCCTTTTGCTGGCCTTTTGCTCACATGTTCTTTCCTGCGTTATC
CCCTGATTCTGTGGATAACCGTATTACCGCCTTTGAGTGAGCTGATACCGCTCGCCGCAGCCGAACGACC
GAGCGCAGCGAGTCAGTGAGCGAGGAAGCGGAAGAGCGCCTGATGCGGTATTTTCTCCTTACGCATCTGT
GCGGTATTTCACACCGCAATGGTGCACTCTCAGTACAATCTGCTCTGATGCCGCATAGTTAAGCCAGTAT
ACACTCCGCTATCGCTACGTGACTGGGTCATGGCTGCGCCCCGACACCCGCCAACACCCGCTGACGCGCC
CTGACGGGCTTGTCTGCTCCCGGCATCCGCTTACAGACAAGCTGTGACCGTCTCCGGGAGCTGCATGTGT
CAGAGGTTTTCACCGTCATCACCGAAACGCGCGAGGCAGCTGCGGTAAAGCTCATCAGCGTGGTCGTGAA
GCGATTCACAGATGTCTGCCTGTTCATCCGCGTCCAGCTCGTTGAGTTTCTCCAGAAGCGTTAATGTCTG
GCTTCTGATAAAGCGGGCCATGTTAAGGGCGGTTTTTTCCTGTTTGGTCACTGATGCCTCCGTGTAAGGG
GGATTTCTGTTCATGGGGGTAATGATACCGATGAAACGAGAGAGGATGCTCACGATACGGGTTACTGATG
ATGAACATGCCCGGTTACTGGAACGTTGTGAGGGTAAACAACTGGCGGTATGGATGCGGCGGGACCAGAG
AAAAATCACTCAGGGTCAATGCCAGCGCTTCGTTAATACAGATGTAGGTGTTCCACAGGGTAGCCAGCAG
CATCCTGCGATGCAGATCCGGAACATAATGGTGCAGGGCGCTGACTTCCGCGTTTCCAGACTTTACGAAA
CACGGAAACCGAAGACCATTCATGTTGTTGCTCAGGTCGCAGACGTTTTGCAGCAGCAGTCGCTTCACGT
TCGCTCGCGTATCGGTGATTCATTCTGCTAACCAGTAAGGCAACCCCGCCAGCCTAGCCGGGTCCTCAAC
GACAGGAGCACGATCATGCGCACCCGTGGGGCCGCCATGCCGGCGATAATGGCCTGCTTCTCGCCGAAAC
GTTTGGTGGCGGGACCAGTGACGAAGGCTTGAGCGAGGGCGTGCAAGATTCCGAATACCGCAAGCGACAG
GCCGATCATCGTCGCGCTCCAGCGAAAGCGGTCCTCGCCGAAAATGACCCAGAGCGCTGCCGGCACCTGT
CCTACGAGTTGCATGATAAAGAAGACAGTCATAAGTGCGGCGACGATAGTCATGCCCCGCGCCCACCGGA
AGGAGCTGACTGGGTTGAAGGCTCTCAAGGGCATCGGTCGAGATCCCGGTGCCTAATGAGTGAGCTAACT
TACATTAATTGCGTTGCGCTCACTGCCCGCTTTCCAGTCGGGAAACCTGTCGTGCCAGCTGCATTAATGA
ATCGGCCAACGCGCGGGGAGAGGCGGTTTGCGTATTGGGCGCCAGGGTGGTTTTTCTTTTCACCAGTGAG
ACGGGCAACAGCTGATTGCCCTTCACCGCCTGGCCCTGAGAGAGTTGCAGCAAGCGGTCCACGCTGGTTT
GCCCCAGCAGGCGAAAATCCTGTTTGATGGTGGTTAACGGCGGGATATAACATGAGCTGTCTTCGGTATC
GTCGTATCCCACTACCGAGATATCCGCACCAACGCGCAGCCCGGACTCGGTAATGGCGCGCATTGCGCCC
AGCGCCATCTGATCGTTGGCAACCAGCATCGCAGTGGGAACGATGCCCTCATTCAGCATTTGCATGGTTT
GTTGAAAACCGGACATGGCACTCCAGTCGCCTTCCCGTTCCGCTATCGGCTGAATTTGATTGCGAGTGAG
ATATTTATGCCAGCCAGCCAGACGCAGACGCGCCGAGACAGAACTTAATGGGCCCGCTAACAGCGCGATT
TGCTGGTGACCCAATGCGACCAGATGCTCCACGCCCAGTCGCGTACCGTCTTCATGGGAGAAAATAATAC
TGTTGATGGGTGTCTGGTCAGAGACATCAAGAAATAACGCCGGAACATTAGTGCAGGCAGCTTCCACAGC
AATGGCATCCTGGTCATCCAGCGGATAGTTAATGATCAGCCCACTGACGCGTTGCGCGAGAAGATTGTGC
ACCGCCGCTTTACAGGCTTCGACGCCGCTTCGTTCTACCATCGACACCACCACGCTGGCACCCAGTTGAT
CGGCGCGAGATTTAATCGCCGCGACAATTTGCGACGGCGCGTGCAGGGCCAGACTGGAGGTGGCAACGCC
AATCAGCAACGACTGTTTGCCCGCCAGTTGTTGTGCCACGCGGTTGGGAATGTAATTCAGCTCCGCCATC
GCCGCTTCCACTTTTTCCCGCGTTTTCGCAGAAACGTGGCTGGCCTGGTTCACCACGCGGGAAACGGTCT
GATAAGAGACACCGGCATACTCTGCGACATCGTATAACGTTACTGGTTTCACATTCACCACCCTGAATTG
ACTCTCTTCCGGGCGCTATCATGCCATACCGCGAAAGGTTTTGCGCCATTCGATGGTGTCCGGGATCTCG
ACGCTCTCCCTTATGCGACTCCTGCATTAGGAAGCAGCCCAGTAGTAGGTTGAGGCCGTTGAGCACCGCC
GCCGCAAGGAATGGTGCATGCAAGGAGATGGCGCCCAACAGTCCCCCGGCCACGGGGCCTGCCACCATAC
CCACGCCGAAACAAGCGCTCATGAGCCCGAAGTGGCGAGCCCGATCTTCCCCATCGGTGATGTCGGCGAT
ATAGGCGCCAGCAACCGCACCTGTGGCGCCGGTGATGCCGGCCACGATGCGTCCGGCGTAGAGGATCGAG
ATCTCGATCCCGCGAAATTAATACGACTCACTATAGGGGAATTGTGAGCGGATAACAATTCCCCTCTAGA
AATAATTTTGTTTAACTTTAAGAAGGAGATATACCATGGGCTCTGATAAAATTCATCACCATCACCATCA
CGAAAATCTTTATTTTCAAGGTATGGCGAGCAACGACTACAGCCAGCAAGCGACCCAGAGCTACGGTGCG
TATCCGACCCAGCCGGGTCAAGGCTACAGCCAGCAAAGCAGCCAGCCGTATGGTCAGCAAAGCTACAGCG
GCTATAGCCAGAGCACCGATACCAGCGGTTACGGCCAAAGCAGCTACAGCAGCTATGGCCAGAGCCAAAA
CACCGGTTATGGCACCCAGAGCACCCCGCAAGGTTACGGCAGCACCGGTGGCTATGGTAGCAGCCAGAGC
AGCCAAAGCAGCTACGGCCAGCAAAGCAGCTATCCGGGTTATGGTCAACAGCCGGCGCCGAGCAGCACCA
GCGGTAGCTACGGTAGCAGCAGCCAGAGCAGCAGCTACGGTCAGCCGCAAAGCGGCAGCTACAGCCAGCA
ACCGAGCTATGGTGGCCAGCAACAGAGCTACGGTCAACAGCAAAGCTATAACCCGCCGCAGGGTTACGGC
CAGCAAAACAGCTATAACAGCTAACTCGAGCACCACCACCACCACCACTGAGATCCGGCTGCTAACAAAG
CCCGAAAGGAAGCTGAGTTGGCTGCTGCCACCGCTGAGCAATAACTAGCATAACCCCTTGGGGCCTCTAA
ACGGGTCTTGAGGGGTTTTTTGCTGAAAGGAGGAACTATATCCGGATTGGCGAATGGG
[124 nt withheld, positions 5565-5688]
C
[89 nt withheld, positions 5690-5778]
Features (pLannotate 1.2.2; 20 found; start..end, strand, type, name):
    268..325     +  promoter       AmpR promoter (fragment): bla
    334..1149    -  CDS            KanR: aminoglycoside phosphotransferase; aph(3')-Ia; confers resistance to kanamycin in bacteria or G418 (Geneticin®) in eukaryotes
   1271..1859    +  rep_origin     ori: high-copy-number ColE1/pMB1/pBR322/pUC origin of replication
   2045..2184    -  misc_feature   bom: basis of mobility region from pBR322
   2286..2477    -  CDS            rop: Rop protein, which maintains plasmids at low copy number; rop
   2494..2874    +  CDS            YPB1_ECOLX: Protein predicted: Swiss-Prot protein existence level 4. From Escherichia coli.
   2946..3237    -  CDS            TcR (fragment): tetracycline efflux protein; tet; confers resistance to tetracycline
   3252..3273    -  protein_bind   CAP binding site: CAP binding activates transcription in the presence of cAMP. E. coli catabolite activator protein
   3286..4368    -  CDS            lacI: lac repressor; lacI; The lac repressor binds to the lac operator to inhibit transcription in E. coli. This inhibition can be relieved by adding lactose or isopropyl-β-D-thiogalactopyranoside (IPTG).
   4369..4446    -  promoter       lacI promoter: lacI
   4454..4733    -  CDS            TcR (fragment): tetracycline efflux protein; tet; confers resistance to tetracycline
   4755..4773    +  promoter       T7 promoter: promoter for bacteriophage T7 RNA polymerase
   4774..4798    +  protein_bind   lac operator: The lac repressor binds to the lac operator to inhibit transcription in E. coli. This inhibition can be relieved by adding lactose or isopropyl-β-D-thiogalactopyranoside (IPTG). lac repressor encoded by lacI
   4813..4835    +  RBS            RBS: efficient ribosome binding site from bacteriophage T7 gene 10 (Olins and Rangwala, 1989)
   4860..4877    +  CDS            7xHis (fragment): 6xHis affinity tag
   4899..5360    +  CDS            FUS (fragment): FUS_HUMAN - Also known as TLS. Experimental evidence at protein level: Swiss-Prot protein existence level 1. DNA/RNA-binding protein that plays a role in various cellular processes such as transcription regulation, RNA splicing, RNA transport, DNA repair and damage response (PubMed:27731383). Binds to nascent pre-mRNAs and acts as a molecular mediator between RNA polymerase II and U1 small nuclear ribonucleoprotein thereby coupling transcription and splicing (PubMed:26124092). Binds also its own pre- mRNA and autoregulates its expression; this autoregulation mechanism is mediated by non-sense-
   5397..5414    +  CDS            9xHis (fragment): 9xHis affinity tag
   5424..5473    +  CDS            SET1 (fragment): solubility-enhancement tag derived from T7 phage gene 10B
   5481..5528    +  terminator     T7 terminator: transcription terminator for bacteriophage T7 RNA polymerase
   5565..215     +  rep_origin     f1 ori (across the origin) (sequence partly withheld): f1 bacteriophage origin of replication; arrow indicates direction of (+) strand synthesis
