[The description below was written by a language model from this plasmid's Addgene catalogue record and pLannotate feature annotations shown in this document.]
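Description:
FUS LC noYQ_noYT is a bacterial expression plasmid of about 5.8 kb, built on the RPIB backbone, for producing a mutant form of the low-complexity (LC) domain of human FUS in E. coli. The annotated features give it a pET-like layout. It is selected with kanamycin through an aminoglycoside phosphotransferase gene and replicates from a ColE1/pMB1-type origin. The catalogue lists it as high copy, although the feature table also annotates the pBR322 bom region and a rop gene, which normally lowers copy number. An f1 origin and remnant fragments of a tetracycline resistance gene are also present.

The synthesized insert sits between a T7 promoter with an adjacent lac operator and a T7 terminator, and is translated from the phage T7 gene 10 ribosome binding site. A plasmid-borne lacI gene supplies the repressor, so expression should be IPTG-inducible in hosts that provide T7 RNA polymerase. An N-terminal 6xHis tag from the backbone precedes the FUS coding fragment and allows metal-affinity purification. The annotation also detects a second His-tag fragment and a short piece resembling a T7 gene 10B solubility tag downstream of the insert. The record lists only the N-terminal tag, so these are probably untranslated backbone sequences beyond the insert's stop codon, though this is not stated.

The insert carries a T7S / Q160S double substitution in the LC domain, designed to remove the tyrosine–threonine and glutamine–tyrosine sequence pairs. The associated publication studies how polar residues and arginine contribute to FUS phase separation, so the plasmid most likely supplies recombinant mutant protein for that kind of in vitro biophysical work.
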