Addgene plasmid #226617: FUS LC noYQ_noYT
Purpose: T7S / Q160S double mutation
Depositing lab: Nicolas Fawzi. Depositing organization: Brown University. Publication: Expanding the molecular grammar of polar residues and arginine in FUS phase separation. Wake N, Weng SL, Zheng T, Wang SH, Kirilenko V, Mittal J, Fawzi NL. Nat Chem Biol. 2025 Jul;21(7):1076-1088. doi: 10.1038/s41589-024-01828-6. Epub 2025 Feb 7. PubMed 39920231.
Backbone
  Vector backbone: RPIB
  Backbone size w/o insert (bp): 5223
  Total vector size (bp): 5780
  Vector type: Bacterial Expression
Growth in bacteria
  Bacterial resistance: Kanamycin, 50 μg/mL
  Growth temperature: 37°C
  Growth strain: DH5alpha
  Copy number: High Copy
Gene/Insert
  Gene/Insert name: FUS LC noYQ_noYT
  Species: H. sapiens (human)
  Insert size (bp): 557
  Mutation: T7S / Q160S double mutation in LC domain to remove YT or QY sequence pairs
  Entrez Gene: FUS (a.k.a. ALS6, ETM4, FUS1, HNRNPP2, POMP75, TLS, altFUS)
  Promoter: T7
  Tag / fusion protein: 6His (N terminal on backbone)
  Cloning method: Gene Synthesis
  Sequencing primers: 5′ NcoI; 3′ XhoI
Terms and licenses: Academic/Nonprofit Terms; Industry Terms: Not Available to Industry
Depositor comments: Please visit https://doi.org/10.1101/2024.02.15.580391 for bioRxiv preprint.
How to cite: FUS LC noYQ_noYT was a gift from Nicolas Fawzi (Addgene plasmid # 226617 ; http://n2t.net/addgene:226617 ; RRID:Addgene_226617)
