>Addgene plasmid #226617 | FUS LC noYQ_noYT | depositor partial sequence | sequence record 444539 | Insert
CCATGGGCTCTGATAAAATTCATCACCATCACCATCACGAAAATCTTTATTTTCAAGGTATGGCGAGCAA
CGACTACAGCCAGCAAGCGACCCAGAGCTACGGTGCGTATCCGACCCAGCCGGGTCAAGGCTACAGCCAG
CAAAGCAGCCAGCCGTATGGTCAGCAAAGCTACAGCGGCTATAGCCAGAGCACCGATACCAGCGGTTACG
GCCAAAGCAGCTACAGCAGCTATGGCCAGAGCCAAAACACCGGTTATGGCACCCAGAGCACCCCGCAAGG
TTACGGCAGCACCGGTGGCTATGGTAGCAGCCAGAGCAGCCAAAGCAGCTACGGCCAGCAAAGCAGCTAT
CCGGGTTATGGTCAACAGCCGGCGCCGAGCAGCACCAGCGGTAGCTACGGTAGCAGCAGCCAGAGCAGCA
GCTACGGTCAGCCGCAAAGCGGCAGCTACAGCCAGCAACCGAGCTATGGTGGCCAGCAACAGAGCTACGG
TCAACAGCAAAGCTATAACCCGCCGCAGGGTTACGGCCAGCAAAACAGCTATAACAGCTAACTCGAG
