>Addgene plasmid #226617 | FUS LC noYQ_noYT | depositor partial sequence | sequence record 444710 | FUS LC noYQ_noYT sequence 1320 bps
CCCTCTAGAAATAATTTTGTTTAACTTTAAGAAGGAGATATACCATGGGCTCTGATAAAATTCATCACCA
TCACCATCACGAAAATCTTTATTTTCAAGGTATGGCGAGCAACGACTACAGCCAGCAAGCGACCCAGAGC
TACGGTGCGTATCCGACCCAGCCGGGTCAAGGCTACAGCCAGCAAAGCAGCCAGCCGTATGGTCAGCAAA
GCTACAGCGGCTATAGCCAGAGCACCGATACCAGCGGTTACGGCCAAAGCAGCTACAGCAGCTATGGCCA
GAGCCAAAACACCGGTTATGGCACCCAGAGCACCCCGCAAGGTTACGGCAGCACCGGTGGCTATGGTAGC
AGCCAGAGCAGCCAAAGCAGCTACGGCCAGCAAAGCAGCTATCCGGGTTATGGTCAACAGCCGGCGCCGA
GCAGCACCAGCGGTAGCTACGGTAGCAGCAGCCAGAGCAGCAGCTACGGTCAGCCGCAAAGCGGCAGCTA
CAGCCAGCAACCGAGCTATGGTGGCCAGCAACAGAGCTACGGTCAACAGCAAAGCTATAACCCGCCGCAG
GGTTACGGCCAGCAAAACAGCTATAACAGCTAACTCGAGCACCACCACCACCACCACTGAGATCCGGCTG
CTAACAAAGCCCGAAAGGAAGCTGAGTTGGCTGCTGCCACCGCTGAGCAATAACTAGCATAACCCCTTGG
GGCCTCTAAACGGGTCTTGAGGGGTTTTTTGCTGAAAGGAGGAACTATATCCGGATTGGCGAATGGG
[124 nt withheld, positions 768-891]
C
[91 nt withheld, positions 893-983]
A
[49 nt withheld, positions 985-1033]
CCTTTGACGTTGGAGTCCACGTTCTTT
[37 nt withheld, positions 1061-1097]
ACCCTATCTCGGTCTATTCTTTTGATTTATAAGGGATTTTGCCGATTTCGGCCTATTGGTTAAAAAATGA
GCTGATTTAACAAAAATTTAACGCGAATTTTAACAAAATATTAACGCTTACAATTTAGGTGGCACTTTTC
GGGGAAATGTGCGCGGAACCCCTATTTGTTTATTTTTCTAAATACATTCAAATATGTATCCGCTCATGAA
TTAATTCTTAGAA
